Addgene plasmid #25733: pGli3a
Depositing lab: C.C. Hui. Depositing organization: Sinai Health System. Publication: A mouse model of greig cephalopolysyndactyly syndrome: the extra-toesJ mutation contains an intragenic deletion of the Gli3 gene. Hui CC, Joyner AL. Nat Genet. 1993 Mar . 3(3):241-6. 10.1038/ng0393-241 PubMed 8387379.
Backbone
  Vector backbone: pBluescript II (KS)
  Backbone size w/o insert (bp): 2958
  Vector type: Bacterial Expression
Growth in bacteria
  Bacterial resistance: Ampicillin, 100 μg/mL
  Growth temperature: 37°C
  Growth strain: DH5alpha
  Copy number: High Copy
Gene/Insert
  Gene/Insert name: Gli3
  Species: M. musculus (mouse)
  Insert size (bp): 800
  Entrez Gene: GLI3 (a.k.a. ACLS, GCPS, GLI3-190, GLI3FL, PAP-A, PAPA, PAPA1, PAPB, PHS, PPDIV)
  Cloning method: Restriction Enzyme; 5′ cloning site EcoRI (not destroyed); 3′ cloning site EcoRI (not destroyed)
  Sequencing primers: 5′ T3; 3′ T7
Terms and licenses: Academic/Nonprofit Terms; Industry Terms
Depositor comments: Insert containing the entire ZnF domain
How to cite: pGli3a was a gift from C.C. Hui (Addgene plasmid # 25733 ; http://n2t.net/addgene:25733 ; RRID:Addgene_25733)
