[The description below was written by a language model from this plasmid's Addgene catalogue record.]
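Description:
pGli3a is a small cloning plasmid built on the pBluescript II (KS) phagemid backbone (about 3 kb without insert) and carrying an approximately 800 bp fragment of mouse Gli3. It is maintained in E. coli as a high-copy plasmid under ampicillin selection. Although the repository classifies it as a bacterial expression vector, pBluescript II is a general-purpose cloning and in vitro transcription vector, and nothing in the record indicates that the insert is meant to be expressed as protein in bacteria. No feature table is provided, so the details of the backbone elements are not documented here beyond the vector's name.

The insert was placed into the polylinker as an EcoRI fragment, with the EcoRI sites preserved at both ends so the fragment can be released intact by a single digest. Because the same enzyme was used on both sides, the cloning was not directional, and the orientation is not stated in the record. According to the depositor, the fragment spans the entire zinc finger domain of Gli3, the DNA-binding region of this GLI-family transcription factor; it is therefore a partial sequence, not a full-length coding sequence. The Entrez link in the record lists the human GLI3 symbol and aliases, while the insert species is given as mouse. The insert is sequenced from the flanking T3 and T7 primer sites, which in pBluescript correspond to phage promoters that can drive in vitro transcription of either strand. The record does not state an intended use, but a construct of this type is suited to generating hybridisation probes or riboprobes for Gli3, consistent with the associated study, which characterised an intragenic Gli3 deletion in the extra-toes mouse mutant.
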