>Addgene plasmid #25733 | pGli3a | addgene partial sequence | sequence record 31752 | 25733 with T3
CCTCGAGGTCGACGGTATCGATAAGCTTGATATCGAATTCCTGCAGCCCGGGGGATCCTCGCCAAGGCAG
GGGGCAGGGTGGGGCCTGAGAGTGGCTTCAAGTCGGCAGGGTTCTGCTGCCCCTGATGCTCATGGGTCTG
TCCCGGGGAAAGAGGCAAGCAGGAGGCTGAAGTCATCTACGAGACAAACTGCCACTGGGAAGGCTGCACC
AGAGAGTTCGACACCCAAGATCAGCTTGTGCATCATATCAATAATGACCACATTCATGGAGAAAAGAAGG
AGTTCGTGTGCCGCTGGCTTGATTGTTCACGAGAGCAGAAACCGTTCAAAGCCCAGTACATGTTGGTAGT
GCATATGAGAAGACACACTGGGGAGAAGCCTCACAAATGTACATTTGAAGGTTGCACAAAAGCCTACTCA
AGACTCGAAAACCTGAAAACCCACTTGAGATCTCACACTGGAGAGAAGCCATACGTCTGTGAGCATGAGG
GCTGCAACAAGGCTTTCTCTAATGCTTCAGATCGGGCCAAGCACCAAAACAGAACACATTCCAATGAGAA
ACCGTATGTATGCAAAATCCCTGGCTGCACCAAGCGTTACACAGACCCCAGCTCTCTCCGGAAACACGTG
AAGACTGTGCATGGCCCTGAGGCTCATGTTACCAAGAAGCAGCGTGGGGACATGCACCCTCGGCCTCCAC
CCCCGAGAGATTCCGGCAGCCATTCACAGTCCAGGTCCCCTGGCCGGCCAACTCANGGAGCATTTGGGGA
CATGCACCCTCGGCCTCCACCCCCCATGGTACCCGGATCCACTAGTTCTAGAGCGGCCGCCACCGCGGTG
GAGCTCCAATTCGCCCTATAGTGAGTCGTATTACGCGCGCTCACTGGCCGTCGTTTTACAACGTCGTGAC
TGGGAAAACCCTGGCGTTACCCAACTTAATCGCCTTGCAGCACATCCCCCTTTCGCCAGCTG
